Addgene plasmid #230459: AiP13569 - pAAV-AiE0387m_3xC2-minBG-SYFP2-WPRE3-BGHpA (Alias: CN3569)
Purpose: AiE0387m_3xC2 is an enhancer sequence, designed to drive AAV-mediated transgene expression in specific populations of brain cells
Depositing lab: Allen Institute for Brain Science & Jonathan Ting. Depositing organization: Allen Institute. Publication: A suite of enhancer AAVs and transgenic mouse lines for genetic access to cortical cell types. Ben-Simon Y, Hooper M, Narayan S, Daigle TL, Dwivedi D, Way SW, Oster A, Stafford DA, Mich JK, Taormina MJ, Martinez RA, Opitz-Araya X, Roth JR, Alexander JR, Allen S, Amster A, Arbuckle J, Ayala A, Baker PM, Bakken TE, Barcelli T, Barta S, Bendrick J, Bertagnolli D, Bielstein C, Bishwakarma P, Bowlus J, Boyer G, Brouner K, Casian B, Casper T, Chakka AB, Chakrabarty R, Chance RK, Chavan S, Clark M, Colbert K, Collman F, Daniel S, Departee M, DiValentin P, Donadio N, Dotson N, Egdorf T, Fliss T, Gabitto M, Garcia J, Gary A, Gasperini M, Gloe J, Goldy J, Gore BB, Graybuck L, Greisman N, Haeseleer F, Halterman C, Haradon Z, Hastings SD, Helback O, Ho W, Hockemeyer D, Huang C, Huff S, Hunker A, Johansen N, Jones D, Juneau Z, Kalmbach B, Kannan M, Khem S, Kussick E, Kutsal R, Larsen R, Lee C, Lee AY, Leibly M, Lenz GH, Li S, Liang E, Lusk N, Madigan Z, Malloy J, Malone J, McCue R, Melchor J, Mollenkopf T, Moosman S, Morin E, Newman D, Ng L, Ngo K, Omstead V, Otto S, Oyama A, Pena N, Pham T, Phillips E, Pom CA, Potekhina L, Ransford S, Ray PL, Rette D, Reynoldson C, Rimorin C, Rocha D, Ruiz A, Sanchez REA, Sawyer L, Sedeno-Cortes A, Sevigny JP, Shapovalova N, Shepard N, Shulga L, Sigler AR, Siverts L, Soliman S, Somasundaram S, Staats B, Stewart K, Szelenyi E, Tieu M, Trader C, Tran A, van Velthoven CTJ, Walker M, Wang Y, Weed N, Wirthlin M, Wood T, Wynalda B, Yao Z, Zhou T, Ariza J, Dee N, Reding M, Ronellenfitch K, Mufti S, Sunkin SM, Smith KA, Esposito L, Waters J, Thyagarajan B, Yao S, Lein ES, Zeng H, Levi BP, Ngai J, Ting JT, Tasic B. Cell. 2025 May 16:S0092-8674(25)00513-6. doi: 10.1016/j.cell.2025.05.002. PubMed 40403729.
Backbone
  Vector backbone: pAAV2
  Vector type: AAV
Growth in bacteria
  Bacterial resistance: Ampicillin, 100 μg/mL
  Growth temperature: 37°C
  Growth strain: NEB Stable
  Copy number: High Copy
Gene/Insert
  Gene/Insert name: SYFP2
  Species: Synthetic
  Promoter: minBG
  Cloning method: Gibson Cloning
Terms and licenses: Academic/Nonprofit Terms; Industry Terms: Not Available to Industry
How to cite: AiP13569 - pAAV-AiE0387m_3xC2-minBG-SYFP2-WPRE3-BGHpA (Alias: CN3569) was a gift from Allen Institute for Brain Science & Jonathan Ting (Addgene plasmid # 230459 ; http://n2t.net/addgene:230459 ; RRID:Addgene_230459)
