[The description below was written by a language model from this plasmid's Addgene catalogue record and pLannotate feature annotations shown in this document.]
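Description:
AiP13569 - pAAV-AiE0387m_3xC2-minBG-SYFP2-WPRE3-BGHpA (alias CN3569) is an AAV transfer plasmid of about 4.8 kb built on a pAAV2 backbone and used to produce recombinant adeno-associated virus carrying an enhancer-driven fluorescent reporter. It is propagated in bacteria through a high-copy ColE1/pUC-type origin and selected with ampicillin via the β-lactamase gene and its own promoter. An f1 phage origin is also present in the backbone. The recorded host is a recombination-reducing strain, consistent with the need to keep the repeat-rich ITRs intact. The feature table finds one full AAV2 inverted terminal repeat downstream of the cassette and only short ITR fragments at the upstream end, which may reflect how the sequence was annotated or assembled rather than a true truncation.

Between the ITRs, the expression cassette begins with AiE0387m_3xC2, an enhancer sequence placed ahead of the minBG minimal promoter. Neither element is annotated in the feature table, but the unannotated stretch upstream of the reporter is where they would lie. The name suggests a triplicated enhancer core, although the record does not spell this out. A minimal promoter has little activity alone, so expression depends largely on the enhancer, which is designed to restrict transgene expression to specific populations of brain cells. The record does not state which populations. The payload is SYFP2, a rapidly maturing monomeric yellow fluorescent protein derived from Aequorea victoria. It is followed by WPRE3, a shortened woodchuck posttranscriptional regulatory element that boosts transcript expression while saving packaging space, and by the bovine growth hormone polyadenylation signal. The construct belongs to a suite of enhancer AAVs developed for genetic access to cortical cell types, where it labels the targeted cells for evaluating enhancer specificity.
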