Features (pLannotate 1.2.2; 14 found; start..end, strand, type, name):
     12..39      +  repeat_region  AAV2 ITR (fragment): inverted terminal repeat of adeno-associated virus serotype 2 inverted
     68..95      +  repeat_region  AAV2 ITR (fragment): inverted terminal repeat of adeno-associated virus serotype 2 inverted
    796..1512    +  CDS            SYFP2: SYFP2 is a basic (constitutively fluorescent) yellow fluorescent protein published in 2006, derived from Aequorea victoria. It is reported to be a very rapidly-maturing monomer with moderate acid sensitivity.
   1552..1709    +  misc_feature   WPRE (fragment): woodchuck hepatitis virus posttranscriptional regulatory element
   1715..1795    +  misc_feature   WPRE (fragment): woodchuck hepatitis virus posttranscriptional regulatory element
   1812..1923    +  polyA_signal   bGH poly(A) signal: bovine growth hormone polyadenylation signal
   2041..2181    +  repeat_region  AAV2 ITR: inverted terminal repeat of adeno-associated virus serotype 2 inverted
   2186..2237    -  misc_feature   bom (fragment): basis of mobility region from pBR322
   2256..2711    +  rep_origin     f1 ori (sequence partly withheld): f1 bacteriophage origin of replication; arrow indicates direction of (+) strand synthesis
   2712..2761    -  misc_feature   bom (fragment): basis of mobility region from pBR322
   2863..2898    -  CDS            rop (fragment): Rop protein, which maintains plasmids at low copy number; rop
   2993..3097    +  promoter       AmpR promoter: bla
   3098..3958    +  CDS            AmpR: β-lactamase; bla; confers resistance to ampicillin, carbenicillin, and related antibiotics
   4129..4717    +  rep_origin     ori: high-copy-number ColE1/pMB1/pBR322/pUC origin of replication
>Addgene plasmid #230459 | AiP13569 - pAAV-AiE0387m_3xC2-minBG-SYFP2-WPRE3-BGHpA (Alias: CN3569) | addgene full sequence | sequence record 474113 | Addgene NGS Result
CCTGCAGGCAGCTGCGCGCTCGCTCGCTCACTGAGGCCGCCCGGGCGTCGGGCGACCTTTGGTCGCCCGG
CCTCAGTGAGCGAGCGAGCGCGCAGAGAGGGAGTGGCCAACTCCATCACTAGGGGTTCCTGCGGCCGCAC
GCGTGCTCCTGGGTGACTGAGCAGTGGAGAAACAGAATCCTGCCCTTGAATTGCTCCCCAGGCGGGCTTT
ATGCAGTCTGGGGAAGCAAGGGATGCCCTGTGATTCTTAAAGAAACTGGTATAATTTTGCACTGCATAGC
AGACTCCCAAGACACACAGCCTTTTCCAGGAGGAGTTCCTTAGAGGGGGCTCCTGGGTGACTGAGCAGTG
GAGAAACAGAATCCTGCCCTTGAATTGCTCCCCAGGCGGGCTTTATGCAGTCTGGGGAAGCAAGGGATGC
CCTGTGATTCTTAAAGAAACTGGTATAATTTTGCACTGCATAGCAGACTCCCAAGACACACAGCCTTTTC
CAGGAGGAGTTCCTTAGAGGGGGCTCCTGGGTGACTGAGCAGTGGAGAAACAGAATCCTGCCCTTGAATT
GCTCCCCAGGCGGGCTTTATGCAGTCTGGGGAAGCAAGGGATGCCCTGTGATTCTTAAAGAAACTGGTAT
AATTTTGCACTGCATAGCAGACTCCCAAGACACACAGCCTTTTCCAGGAGGAGTTCCTTAGAGGGGGAGC
TCGGGCTGGGCATAAAAGTCAGGGCAGAGCCATCTATTGCTTACATTTGCTTCTGGGATCCAGATCTTTC
GAAGCTAGCGCTACCGGTCGCCACCATGGTGAGCAAGGGCGAGGAGCTGTTCACCGGGGTGGTGCCCATC
CTGGTCGAGCTGGACGGCGACGTAAACGGCCACAAGTTCAGCGTGTCCGGCGAGGGCGAGGGCGATGCCA
CCTACGGCAAGCTGACCCTGAAGCTGATCTGCACCACCGGCAAGCTGCCCGTGCCCTGGCCCACCCTCGT
GACCACCCTGGGCTACGGCGTGCAGTGCTTCGCCCGCTACCCCGACCACATGAAGCAGCACGACTTCTTC
AAGTCCGCCATGCCCGAAGGCTACGTCCAGGAGCGCACCATCTTCTTCAAGGACGACGGCAACTACAAGA
CCCGCGCCGAGGTGAAGTTCGAGGGCGACACCCTGGTGAACCGCATCGAGCTGAAGGGCATCGACTTCAA
GGAGGACGGCAACATCCTGGGGCACAAGCTGGAGTACAACTACAACAGCCACAACGTCTATATCACCGCC
GACAAGCAGAAGAACGGCATCAAGGCCAACTTCAAGATCCGCCACAACATCGAGGACGGCGGCGTGCAGC
TCGCCGACCACTACCAGCAGAACACCCCCATCGGCGACGGCCCCGTGCTGCTGCCCGACAACCACTACCT
GAGCTACCAGTCCAAGCTGAGCAAAGACCCCAACGAGAAGCGCGATCACATGGTCCTGCTGGAGTTCGTG
ACCGCCGCCGGGATCACTCTCGGCATGGACGAGCTGTACAAGTAAGTCGACGGCGCGCCGCGGCCGCGAA
TTCGATATCATAATCAACCTCTGGATTACAAAATTTGTGAAAGATTGACTGGTATTCTTAACTATGTTGC
TCCTTTTACGCTATGTGGATACGCTGCTTTAATGCCTTTGTATCATGCTATTGCTTCCCGTATGGCTTTC
ATTTTCTCCTCCTTGTATAAATCCTGGTTAGTTCTTGCCACGGCGGAACTCATCGCCGCCTGCCTTGCCC
GCTGCTGGACAGGGGCTCGGCTGTTGGGCACTGACAATTCCGTGGCTCGAGAGATCTTCGACTGTGCCTT
CTAGTTGCCAGCCATCTGTTGTTTGCCCCTCCCCCGTGCCTTCCTTGACCCTGGAAGGTGCCACTCCCAC
TGTCCTTTCCTAATAAAATGAGGAAATTGCATCGCATTGTCTGAGTAGGTGTCATTCTATTCTGGGGGGT
GGGGTGGGGCAGGACAGCAAGGGGGAGGATTGGGAAGACAATAGCAGGCATGAGATCTCACGTGCGGACC
GAGCGGCCGCAGGAACCCCTAGTGATGGAGTTGGCCACTCCCTCTCTGCGCGCTCGCTCGCTCACTGAGG
CCGGGCGACCAAAGGTCGCCCGACGCCCGGGCTTTGCCCGGGCGGCCTCAGTGAGCGAGCGAGCGCGCAG
CTGCCTGCAGGGGCGCCTGATGCGGTATTTTCTCCTTACGCATCTGTGCGGTATTTCACACCGCATA
[95 nt withheld, positions 2238-2332]
T
[46 nt withheld, positions 2334-2379]
C
[141 nt withheld, positions 2381-2521]
CCTTTGACGTTGGAGTCCACGTTCTTT
[37 nt withheld, positions 2549-2585]
ACTCTATCTCGGGCTATTCTTTTGATTTATAAGGGATTTTGCCGATTTCGGTCTATTGGTTAAAAAATGA
GCTGATTTAACAAAAATTTAACGCGAATTTTAACAAAATATTAACGTTTACAATTTTATGGTGCACTCTC
AGTACAATCTGCTCTGATGCCGCATAGTTAAGCCAGCCCCGACACCCGCCAACACCCGCTGACGCGCCCT
GACGGGCTTGTCTGCTCCCGGCATCCGCTTACAGACAAGCTGTGACCGTCTCCGGGAGCTGCATGTGTCA
GAGGTTTTCACCGTCATCACCGAAACGCGCGAGACGAAAGGGCCTCGTGATACGCCTATTTTTATAGGTT
AATGTCATGATAATAATGGTTTCTTAGACGTCAGGTGGCACTTTTCGGGGAAATGTGCGCGGAACCCCTA
TTTGTTTATTTTTCTAAATACATTCAAATATGTATCCGCTCATGAGACAATAACCCTGATAAATGCTTCA
ATAATATTGAAAAAGGAAGAGTATGAGTATTCAACATTTCCGTGTCGCCCTTATTCCCTTTTTTGCGGCA
TTTTGCCTTCCTGTTTTTGCTCACCCAGAAACGCTGGTGAAAGTAAAAGATGCTGAAGATCAGTTGGGTG
CACGAGTGGGTTACATCGAACTGGATCTCAACAGCGGTAAGATCCTTGAGAGTTTTCGCCCCGAAGAACG
TTTTCCAATGATGAGCACTTTTAAAGTTCTGCTATGTGGCGCGGTATTATCCCGTATTGACGCCGGGCAA
GAGCAACTCGGTCGCCGCATACACTATTCTCAGAATGACTTGGTTGAGTACTCACCAGTCACAGAAAAGC
ATCTTACGGATGGCATGACAGTAAGAGAATTATGCAGTGCTGCCATAACCATGAGTGATAACACTGCGGC
CAACTTACTTCTGACAACGATCGGAGGACCGAAGGAGCTAACCGCTTTTTTGCACAACATGGGGGATCAT
GTAACTCGCCTTGATCGTTGGGAACCGGAGCTGAATGAAGCCATACCAAACGACGAGCGTGACACCACGA
TGCCTGTAGCAATGGCAACAACGTTGCGCAAACTATTAACTGGCGAACTACTTACTCTAGCTTCCCGGCA
ACAATTAATAGACTGGATGGAGGCGGATAAAGTTGCAGGACCACTTCTGCGCTCGGCCCTTCCGGCTGGC
TGGTTTATTGCTGATAAATCTGGAGCCGGTGAGCGTGGGTCTCGCGGTATCATTGCAGCACTGGGGCCAG
ATGGTAAGCCCTCCCGTATCGTAGTTATCTACACGACGGGGAGTCAGGCAACTATGGATGAACGAAATAG
ACAGATCGCTGAGATAGGTGCCTCACTGATTAAGCATTGGTAACTGTCAGACCAAGTTTACTCATATATA
CTTTAGATTGATTTAAAACTTCATTTTTAATTTAAAAGGATCTAGGTGAAGATCCTTTTTGATAATCTCA
TGACCAAAATCCCTTAACGTGAGTTTTCGTTCCACTGAGCGTCAGACCCCGTAGAAAAGATCAAAGGATC
TTCTTGAGATCCTTTTTTTCTGCGCGTAATCTGCTGCTTGCAAACAAAAAAACCACCGCTACCAGCGGTG
GTTTGTTTGCCGGATCAAGAGCTACCAACTCTTTTTCCGAAGGTAACTGGCTTCAGCAGAGCGCAGATAC
CAAATACTGTTCTTCTAGTGTAGCCGTAGTTAGGCCACCACTTCAAGAACTCTGTAGCACCGCCTACATA
CCTCGCTCTGCTAATCCTGTTACCAGTGGCTGCTGCCAGTGGCGATAAGTCGTGTCTTACCGGGTTGGAC
TCAAGACGATAGTTACCGGATAAGGCGCAGCGGTCGGGCTGAACGGGGGGTTCGTGCACACAGCCCAGCT
TGGAGCGAACGACCTACACCGAACTGAGATACCTACAGCGTGAGCTATGAGAAAGCGCCACGCTTCCCGA
AGGGAGAAAGGCGGACAGGTATCCGGTAAGCGGCAGGGTCGGAACAGGAGAGCGCACGAGGGAGCTTCCA
GGGGGAAACGCCTGGTATCTTTATAGTCCTGTCGGGTTTCGCCACCTCTGACTTGAGCGTCGATTTTTGT
GATGCTCGTCAGGGGGGCGGAGCCTATGGAAAAACGCCAGCAACGCGGCCTTTTTACGGTTCCTGGCCTT
TTGCTGGCCTTTTGCTCACATGT
